Addgene plasmid #216007: AA027
Purpose: Fragmid fragment: (Cas protein) nearly PAM-less
Depositing lab: John Doench. Depositing organization: Broad Institute. Publication: Modular vector assembly enables rapid assessment of emerging CRISPR technologies. McGee AV, Liu YV, Griffith AL, Szegletes ZM, Wen B, Kraus C, Miller NW, Steger RJ, Escude Velasco B, Bosch JA, Zirin JD, Viswanatha R, Sontheimer EJ, Goodale A, Greene MA, Green TM, Doench JG. Cell Genom. 2024 Mar 13;4(3):100519. doi: 10.1016/j.xgen.2024.100519. PubMed 38484704.
Backbone
  Vector backbone: pUC57-Kan
  Vector type: CRISPR ; Fragment
Growth in bacteria
  Bacterial resistance: Kanamycin, 50 μg/mL
  Growth temperature: 37°C
  Growth strain: DH5alpha
  Copy number: Unknown
Gene/Insert
  Gene/Insert name: Cas9-SpRY_v1.1 [Sp]
  Species: Streptococcus pyogenes
  Cloning method: Unknown
Resource information
  A portion of this plasmid was derived from a plasmid made by: Genscript ID: U9799GC010-3
Terms and licenses: Academic/Nonprofit Terms; Industry Terms: Not Available to Industry
Depositor comments: Please visit https://www.biorxiv.org/content/10.1101/2023.10.25.564061v1 for bioRxiv preprint.
How to cite: AA027 was a gift from John Doench (Addgene plasmid # 216007 ; http://n2t.net/addgene:216007 ; RRID:Addgene_216007)
