[The description below was written by a language model from this plasmid's Addgene catalogue record and pLannotate feature annotations shown in this document.]
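Description:
AA027 is a "Fragmid" fragment plasmid: a modular cloning part rather than a finished expression vector, built on the pUC57-Kan backbone and belonging to a toolkit for assembling CRISPR vectors from interchangeable pieces. It occupies the Cas protein module position of that system. The plasmid is about 6.7 kb and is propagated in E. coli using the high-copy ColE1/pUC-type origin, with selection by kanamycin through the aph(3')-Ia aminoglycoside phosphotransferase gene. The remaining annotated backbone elements are typical pUC57 remnants: partial bom and rop sequences, a lacI fragment, and the CAP binding site, lac promoter and lac operator together with a truncated lacZα that flank the cloning region where the insert sits.

The payload is Cas9-SpRY_v1.1, a version of the Streptococcus pyogenes Cas9 endonuclease. SpRY is an engineered SpCas9 variant with greatly relaxed protospacer-adjacent motif requirements, described in the record as nearly PAM-less, which allows RNA-guided targeting of sites not accessible to the wild-type, NGG-restricted enzyme. The feature table annotates an approximately 4.1 kb Cas9 coding region, flagged as a fragment match, which would be consistent with the variant's substitutions relative to the reference sequence. No eukaryotic promoter, polyadenylation signal, nuclear localisation signals, tags or selection cassette are annotated, which fits its role as a promoterless coding module that gains such elements from other fragments during assembly. The record does not state the cloning method or the specific sites used for assembly. Its intended use is as a building block for constructing destination vectors to test and compare CRISPR technologies with expanded targeting range.
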