Features (pLannotate 1.2.2; 10 found; start..end, strand, type, name):
    137..236     +  misc_feature   bom (fragment): basis of mobility region from pBR322
    242..399     -  CDS            lacZα (fragment): LacZα fragment of β-galactosidase; lacZ fragment
    445..4544    +  CDS            Cas9 (fragment): Cas9 (Csn1) endonuclease from the Streptococcus pyogenes Type II CRISPR/Cas system generates RNA-guided double strand breaks in DNA
   4641..4657    -  protein_bind   lac operator: The lac repressor binds to the lac operator to inhibit transcription in E. coli. This inhibition can be relieved by adding lactose or isopropyl-β-D-thiogalactopyranoside (IPTG). lac repressor encoded by lacI
   4665..4695    -  promoter       lac promoter: promoter for the E. coli lac operon
   4710..4731    -  protein_bind   CAP binding site: CAP binding activates transcription in the presence of cAMP. E. coli catabolite activator protein
   4744..4836    -  CDS            lacI (fragment): lac repressor; lacI; The lac repressor binds to the lac operator to inhibit transcription in E. coli. This inhibition can be relieved by adding lactose or isopropyl-β-D-thiogalactopyranoside (IPTG).
   5019..5607    -  rep_origin     ori: high-copy-number ColE1/pMB1/pBR322/pUC origin of replication
   5785..6594    -  CDS            KanR: aminoglycoside phosphotransferase; aph(3')-Ia; confers resistance to kanamycin in bacteria or G418 (Geneticin®) in eukaryotes
   6701..35      +  CDS            rop (fragment) (across the origin): Rop protein, which maintains plasmids at low copy number; rop
>Addgene plasmid #216007 | AA027 | addgene full sequence | sequence record 431443 | Addgene NGS Result
TCGCGCGTTTCGGTGATGACGGTGAAAACCTCTGACACATGCAGCTCCCGGAGACGGTCACAGCTTGTCT
GTAAGCGGATGCCGGGAGCAGACAAGCCCGTCAGGGCGCGTCAGCGGGTGTTGGCGGGTGTCGGGGCTGG
CTTAACTATGCGGCATCAGAGCAGATTGTACTGAGAGTGCACCATATGCGGTGTGAAATACCGCACAGAT
GCGTAAGGAGAAAATACCGCATCAGGCGCCATTCGCCATTCAGGCTGCGCAACTGTTGGGAAGGGCGATC
GGTGCGGGCCTCTTCGCTATTACGCCAGCTGGCGAAAGGGGGATGTGCTGCAAGGCGATTAAGTTGGGTA
ACGCCAGGGTTTTCCCAGTCACGACGTTGTAAAACGACGGCCAGAGAATTCGAGCTCGGTACCTCGCGAA
TACATCTAGATGAAGACTGGCAGCGACAAGAAGTACAGCATCGGCCTGGACATCGGCACCAACTCTGTGG
GCTGGGCCGTGATCACCGACGAGTACAAGGTGCCCAGCAAGAAATTCAAGGTGCTGGGCAACACCGACCG
GCACAGCATCAAGAAGAACCTGATCGGAGCCCTGCTGTTCGACAGCGGCGAAACAGCCGAGAGAACCCGG
CTGAAGAGAACCGCCAGAAGAAGATACACCAGACGGAAGAACCGGATCTGCTATCTGCAAGAGATCTTCA
GCAACGAGATGGCCAAGGTGGACGACAGCTTCTTCCACAGACTGGAAGAGTCCTTCCTGGTGGAAGAGGA
TAAGAAGCACGAGCGGCACCCCATCTTCGGCAACATCGTGGACGAGGTGGCCTACCACGAGAAGTACCCC
ACCATCTACCACCTGAGAAAGAAACTGGTGGACAGCACCGACAAGGCCGACCTGCGGCTGATCTATCTGG
CCCTGGCCCACATGATCAAGTTCCGGGGCCACTTCCTGATCGAGGGCGACCTGAACCCCGACAACAGCGA
CGTGGACAAGCTGTTCATCCAGCTGGTGCAGACCTACAACCAGCTGTTCGAGGAAAACCCCATCAACGCT
AGCGGCGTGGACGCCAAGGCCATCCTGTCTGCCAGACTGAGCAAGAGCAGACGGCTGGAAAATCTGATCG
CCCAGCTGCCCGGCGAGAAGAAGAATGGCCTGTTCGGCAACCTGATTGCCCTGAGCCTGGGCCTGACCCC
CAACTTCAAGAGCAACTTCGACCTGGCCGAGGATGCCAAACTGCAGCTGAGCAAGGACACCTACGACGAC
GACCTGGACAACCTGCTGGCCCAGATCGGCGACCAGTACGCCGACCTGTTTCTGGCCGCCAAGAACCTGT
CCGACGCCATCCTGCTGAGCGACATCCTGAGAGTGAACACCGAGATCACCAAGGCCCCCCTGAGCGCCTC
TATGATCAAGAGATACGACGAGCACCACCAGGACCTGACCCTGCTGAAAGCTCTCGTGCGGCAGCAGCTG
CCTGAGAAGTACAAAGAGATTTTCTTCGACCAGAGCAAGAACGGCTACGCCGGCTACATTGACGGCGGAG
CCAGCCAGGAAGAGTTCTACAAGTTCATCAAGCCCATCCTGGAAAAGATGGACGGCACCGAGGAACTGCT
CGTGAAGCTGAACAGAGAGGACCTGCTGCGGAAGCAGCGGACCTTCGACAACGGCAGCATCCCCCACCAG
ATCCACCTGGGAGAGCTGCACGCCATTCTGCGGCGGCAGGAAGATTTTTACCCATTCCTGAAGGACAACC
GGGAAAAGATCGAGAAGATCCTGACCTTCCGCATCCCCTACTACGTGGGCCCTCTGGCCAGGGGAAACAG
CAGATTCGCCTGGATGACCAGAAAGAGCGAGGAAACCATCACCCCCTGGAACTTCGAGGAAGTGGTGGAC
AAGGGCGCTTCCGCCCAGAGCTTCATCGAGCGGATGACCAACTTCGATAAGAACCTGCCCAACGAGAAGG
TGCTGCCCAAGCACAGCCTGCTGTACGAGTACTTCACCGTGTATAACGAGCTGACCAAAGTGAAATACGT
GACCGAGGGAATGAGAAAGCCCGCCTTCCTGAGCGGCGAGCAGAAAAAGGCCATCGTGGACCTGCTGTTC
AAGACCAACCGGAAAGTGACCGTGAAGCAGCTGAAAGAGGACTACTTCAAGAAAATCGAGTGCTTCGACT
CCGTGGAAATCTCCGGCGTGGAAGATCGGTTCAACGCCTCCCTGGGCACATACCACGATCTGCTGAAAAT
TATCAAGGACAAGGACTTCCTGGACAATGAGGAAAACGAGGACATTCTGGAAGATATCGTGCTGACCCTG
ACACTGTTTGAGGACAGAGAGATGATCGAGGAACGGCTGAAAACCTATGCCCACCTGTTCGACGACAAAG
TGATGAAGCAGCTGAAGCGGCGGAGATACACCGGCTGGGGCAGGCTGAGCCGGAAGCTGATCAACGGCAT
CCGGGACAAGCAGTCCGGCAAGACAATCCTGGATTTCCTGAAGTCCGACGGCTTCGCCAACAGAAACTTC
ATGCAGCTGATCCACGACGACAGCCTGACCTTTAAAGAGGACATCCAGAAAGCCCAGGTGTCCGGCCAGG
GCGATAGCCTGCACGAGCACATTGCCAATCTGGCCGGCAGCCCCGCCATTAAGAAGGGCATCCTGCAGAC
AGTGAAGGTGGTGGACGAGCTCGTGAAAGTGATGGGCCGGCACAAGCCCGAGAACATCGTGATCGAAATG
GCCAGAGAGAACCAGACCACCCAGAAGGGACAGAAGAACAGCCGCGAGAGAATGAAGCGGATCGAAGAGG
GCATCAAAGAGCTGGGCAGCCAGATCCTGAAAGAACACCCAGTGGAAAACACCCAGCTGCAGAACGAGAA
GCTGTACCTGTACTACCTGCAGAATGGGCGGGATATGTACGTGGACCAGGAACTGGACATCAACCGGCTG
TCCGACTACGATGTGGACCATATCGTGCCTCAGAGCTTTCTGAAGGACGACTCCATCGACAACAAGGTGC
TGACCAGAAGCGACAAGAACCGGGGCAAGAGCGACAACGTGCCCTCCGAAGAGGTCGTGAAGAAGATGAA
GAACTACTGGCGGCAGCTGCTGAACGCCAAGCTGATTACCCAGAGAAAGTTCGACAATCTGACCAAGGCC
GAGAGAGGCGGCCTGAGCGAACTGGATAAGGCCGGCTTCATCAAGAGACAGCTGGTGGAAACCCGGCAGA
TCACAAAGCACGTGGCACAGATCCTGGACTCCCGGATGAACACTAAGTACGACGAGAATGACAAGCTGAT
CCGGGAAGTGAAAGTGATCACCCTGAAGTCCAAGCTGGTGTCCGATTTCCGGAAGGATTTCCAGTTTTAC
AAAGTGCGCGAGATCAACAACTACCACCACGCCCACGACGCCTACCTGAACGCCGTCGTGGGAACCGCCC
TGATCAAAAAGTACCCTAAGCTGGAAAGCGAGTTCGTGTACGGCGACTACAAGGTGTACGACGTGCGGAA
GATGATCGCCAAGAGCGAGCAGGAAATCGGCAAGGCTACCGCCAAGTACTTCTTCTACAGCAACATCATG
AACTTTTTCAAGACCGAGATTACCCTGGCCAACGGCGAGATCCGGAAGCGGCCTCTGATCGAGACAAACG
GCGAAACCGGGGAGATCGTGTGGGATAAGGGCCGGGATTTTGCCACCGTGCGGAAAGTGCTGAGCATGCC
CCAAGTGAATATCGTGAAAAAGACCGAGGTGCAGACAGGCGGCTTCAGCAAAGAGTCTATCAGACCCAAG
AGGAACAGCGATAAGCTGATCGCCAGAAAGAAGGACTGGGACCCTAAGAAGTACGGCGGCTTCCTGTGGC
CCACCGTGGCCTATTCTGTGCTGGTGGTGGCCAAAGTGGAAAAGGGCAAGTCCAAGAAACTGAAGAGTGT
GAAAGAGCTGCTGGGGATCACCATCATGGAAAGAAGCAGCTTCGAGAAGAATCCCATCGACTTTCTGGAA
GCCAAGGGCTACAAAGAAGTGAAAAAGGACCTGATCATCAAGCTGCCTAAGTACTCCCTGTTCGAGCTGG
AAAACGGCCGGAAGAGAATGCTGGCCTCTGCCAAGCAGCTGCAGAAGGGAAACGAACTGGCCCTGCCCTC
CAAATATGTGAACTTCCTGTACCTGGCCAGCCACTATGAGAAGCTGAAGGGCTCCCCCGAGGATAATGAG
CAGAAACAGCTGTTTGTGGAACAGCACAAGCACTACCTGGACGAGATCATCGAGCAGATCAGCGAGTTCT
CCAAGAGAGTGATCCTGGCCGACGCTAATCTGGACAAAGTGCTGTCCGCCTACAACAAGCACCGGGATAA
GCCCATCAGAGAGCAGGCCGAGAATATCATCCACCTGTTTACCCTGACCAGACTGGGAGCCCCTAGAGCC
TTCAAGTACTTTGACACCACCATCGACCCCAAGCAGTACAGAAGCACCAAAGAGGTGCTGGACGCCACCC
TGATCCACCAGAGCATCACCGGCCTGTACGAGACACGAATCGATTTGTCTCAGCTGGGAGGCGATGGGTC
CAAGTCTTCATCGGATCCCGGGCCCGTCGACTGCAGAGGCCTGCATGCAAGCTTGGTGTAATCATGGTCA
TAGCTGTTTCCTGTGTGAAATTGTTATCCGCTCACAATTCCACACAACATACGAGCCGGAAGCATAAAGT
GTAAAGCCTGGGGTGCCTAATGAGTGAGCTAACTCACATTAATTGCGTTGCGCTCACTGCCCGCTTTCCA
GTCGGGAAACCTGTCGTGCCAGCTGCATTAATGAATCGGCCAACGCGCGGGGAGAGGCGGTTTGCGTATT
GGGCGCTCTTCCGCTTCCTCGCTCACTGACTCGCTGCGCTCGGTCGTTCGGCTGCGGCGAGCGGTATCAG
CTCACTCAAAGGCGGTAATACGGTTATCCACAGAATCAGGGGATAACGCAGGAAAGAACATGTGAGCAAA
AGGCCAGCAAAAGGCCAGGAACCGTAAAAAGGCCGCGTTGCTGGCGTTTTTCCATAGGCTCCGCCCCCCT
GACGAGCATCACAAAAATCGACGCTCAAGTCAGAGGTGGCGAAACCCGACAGGACTATAAAGATACCAGG
CGTTTCCCCCTGGAAGCTCCCTCGTGCGCTCTCCTGTTCCGACCCTGCCGCTTACCGGATACCTGTCCGC
CTTTCTCCCTTCGGGAAGCGTGGCGCTTTCTCATAGCTCACGCTGTAGGTATCTCAGTTCGGTGTAGGTC
GTTCGCTCCAAGCTGGGCTGTGTGCACGAACCCCCCGTTCAGCCCGACCGCTGCGCCTTATCCGGTAACT
ATCGTCTTGAGTCCAACCCGGTAAGACACGACTTATCGCCACTGGCAGCAGCCACTGGTAACAGGATTAG
CAGAGCGAGGTATGTAGGCGGTGCTACAGAGTTCTTGAAGTGGTGGCCTAACTACGGCTACACTAGAAGA
ACAGTATTTGGTATCTGCGCTCTGCTGAAGCCAGTTACCTTCGGAAAAAGAGTTGGTAGCTCTTGATCCG
GCAAACAAACCACCGCTGGTAGCGGTGGTTTTTTTGTTTGCAAGCAGCAGATTACGCGCAGAAAAAAAGG
ATCTCAAGAAGATCCTTTGATCTTTTCTACGGGGTCTGACGCTCAGTGGAACGAAAACTCACGTTAAGGG
ATTTTGGTCATGAGATTATCAAAAAGGATCTTCACCTAGATCCTTTTAAATTAAAAATGAAGTTTTAAAT
CAAGCCCAATCTGAATAATGTTACAACCAATTAACCAATTCTGATTAGAAAAACTCATCGAGCATCAAAT
GAAACTGCAATTTATTCATATCAGGATTATCAATACCATATTTTTGAAAAAGCCGTTTCTGTAATGAAGG
AGAAAACTCACCGAGGCAGTTCCATAGGATGGCAAGATCCTGGTATCGGTCTGCGATTCCGACTCGTCCA
ACATCAATACAACCTATTAATTTCCCCTCGTCAAAAATAAGGTTATCAAGTGAGAAATCACCATGAGTGA
CGACTGAATCCGGTGAGAATGGCAAAAGTTTATGCATTTCTTTCCAGACTTGTTCAACAGGCCAGCCATT
ACGCTCGTCATCAAAATCACTCGCATCAACCAAACCGTTATTCATTCGTGATTGCGCCTGAGCGAGACGA
AATACGCGATCGCTGTTAAAAGGACAATTACAAACAGGAATCGAATGCAACCGGCGCAGGAACACTGCCA
GCGCATCAACAATATTTTCACCTGAATCAGGATATTCTTCTAATACCTGGAATGCTGTTTTTCCGGGGAT
CGCAGTGGTGAGTAACCATGCATCATCAGGAGTACGGATAAAATGCTTGATGGTCGGAAGAGGCATAAAT
TCCGTCAGCCAGTTTAGTCTGACCATCTCATCTGTAACATCATTGGCAACGCTACCTTTGCCATGTTTCA
GAAACAACTCTGGCGCATCGGGCTTCCCATACAAGCGATAGATTGTCGCACCTGATTGCCCGACATTATC
GCGAGCCCATTTATACCCATATAAATCAGCATCCATGTTGGAATTTAATCGCGGCCTCGACGTTTCCCGT
TGAATATGGCTCATAACACCCCTTGTATTACTGTTTATGTAAGCAGACAGTTTTATTGTTCATGATGATA
TATTTTTATCTTGTGCAATGTAACATCAGAGATTTTGAGACACGGGCCAGAGCTGCA
